>Addgene plasmid #20295 | pLenti-CaMKIIa-hChR2(C128T)-EYFP-WPRE | depositor full sequence | sequence record 9542 | Author sequence
GTCGACGGATCGGGAGATCTCCCGATCCCCTATGGTGCACTCTCAGTACAATCTGCTCTGATGCCGCATA
GTTAAGCCAGTATCTGCTCCCTGCTTGTGTGTTGGAGGTCGCTGAGTAGTGCGCGAGCAAAATTTAAGCT
ACAACAAGGCAAGGCTTGACCGACAATTGCATGAAGAATCTGCTTAGGGTTAGGCGTTTTGCGCTGCTTC
GCGATGTACGGGCCAGATATACGCGTTGACATTGATTATTGACTAGTTATTAATAGTAATCAATTACGGG
GTCATTAGTTCATAGCCCATATATGGAGTTCCGCGTTACATAACTTACGGTAAATGGCCCGCCTGGCTGA
CCGCCCAACGACCCCCGCCCATTGACGTCAATAATGACGTATGTTCCCATAGTAACGCCAATAGGGACTT
TCCATTGACGTCAATGGGTGGAGTATTTACGGTAAACTGCCCACTTGGCAGTACATCAAGTGTATCATAT
GCCAAGTACGCCCCCTATTGACGTCAATGACGGTAAATGGCCCGCCTGGCATTATGCCCAGTACATGACC
TTATGGGACTTTCCTACTTGGCAGTACATCTACGTATTAGTCATCGCTATTACCATGGTGATGCGGTTTT
GGCAGTACATCAATGGGCGTGGATAGCGGTTTGACTCACGGGGATTTCCAAGTCTCCACCCCATTGACGT
CAATGGGAGTTTGTTTTGGCACCAAAATCAACGGGACTTTCCAAAATGTCGTAACAACTCCGCCCCATTG
ACGCAAATGGGCGGTAGGCGTGTACGGTGGGAGGTCTATATAAGCAGCGCGTTTTGCCTGTACTGGGTCT
CTCTGGTTAGACCAGATCTGAGCCTGGGAGCTCTCTGGCTAACTAGGGAACCCACTGCTTAAGCCTCAAT
AAAGCTTGCCTTGAGTGCTTCAAGTAGTGTGTGCCCGTCTGTTGTGTGACTCTGGTAACTAGAGATCCCT
CAGACCCTTTTAGTCAGTGTGGAAAATCTCTAGCAGTGGCGCCCGAACAGGGACTTGAAAGCGAAAGGGA
AACCAGAGGAGCTCTCTCGACGCAGGACTCGGCTTGCTGAAGCGCGCACGGCAAGAGGCGAGGGGCGGCG
ACTGGTGAGTACGCCAAAAATTTTGACTAGCGGAGGCTAGAAGGAGAGAGATGGGTGCGAGAGCGTCAGT
ATTAAGCGGGGGAGAATTAGATCGCGATGGGAAAAAATTCGGTTAAGGCCAGGGGGAAAGAAAAAATATA
AATTAAAACATATAGTATGGGCAAGCAGGGAGCTAGAACGATTCGCAGTTAATCCTGGCCTGTTAGAAAC
ATCAGAAGGCTGTAGACAAATACTGGGACAGCTACAACCATCCCTTCAGACAGGATCAGAAGAACTTAGA
TCATTATATAATACAGTAGCAACCCTCTATTGTGTGCATCAAAGGATAGAGATAAAAGACACCAAGGAAG
CTTTAGACAAGATAGAGGAAGAGCAAAACAAAAGTAAGACCACCGCACAGCAAGCGGCCGCTGATCTTCA
GACCTGGAGGAGGAGATATGAGGGACAATTGGAGAAGTGAATTATATAAATATAAAGTAGTAAAAATTGA
ACCATTAGGAGTAGCACCCACCAAGGCAAAGAGAAGAGTGGTGCAGAGAGAAAAAAGAGCAGTGGGAATA
GGAGCTTTGTTCCTTGGGTTCTTGGGAGCAGCAGGAAGCACTATGGGCGCAGCGTCAATGACGCTGACGG
TACAGGCCAGACAATTATTGTCTGGTATAGTGCAGCAGCAGAACAATTTGCTGAGGGCTATTGAGGCGCA
ACAGCATCTGTTGCAACTCACAGTCTGGGGCATCAAGCAGCTCCAGGCAAGAATCCTGGCTGTGGAAAGA
TACCTAAAGGATCAACAGCTCCTGGGGATTTGGGGTTGCTCTGGAAAACTCATTTGCACCACTGCTGTGC
CTTGGAATGCTAGTTGGAGTAATAAATCTCTGGAACAGATTTGGAATCACACGACCTGGATGGAGTGGGA
CAGAGAAATTAACAATTACACAAGCTTAATACACTCCTTAATTGAAGAATCGCAAAACCAGCAAGAAAAG
AATGAACAAGAATTATTGGAATTAGATAAATGGGCAAGTTTGTGGAATTGGTTTAACATAACAAATTGGC
TGTGGTATATAAAATTATTCATAATGATAGTAGGAGGCTTGGTAGGTTTAAGAATAGTTTTTGCTGTACT
TTCTATAGTGAATAGAGTTAGGCAGGGATATTCACCATTATCGTTTCAGACCCACCTCCCAACCCCGAGG
GGACCCGACAGGCCCGAAGGAATAGAAGAAGAAGGTGGAGAGAGAGACAGAGACAGATCCATTCGATTAG
TGAACGGATCGGCACTGCGTGCGCCAATTCTGCAGACAAATGGCAGTATTCATCCACAATTTTAAAAGAA
AAGGGGGGATTGGGGGGTACAGTGCAGGGGAAAGAATAGTAGACATAATAGCAACAGACATACAAACTAA
AGAATTACAAAAACAAATTACAAAAATTCAAAATTTTCGGGTTTATTACAGGGACAGCAGAGATCCAGTT
TGGTTAATTAACATTATGGCCTTAGGTCACTTCATCTCCATGGGGTTCTTCTTCTGATTTTCTAGAAAAT
GAGATGGGGGTGCAGAGAGCTTCCTCAGTGACCTGCCCAGGGTCACATCAGAAATGTCAGAGCTAGAACT
TGAACTCAGATTACTAATCTTAAATTCCATGCCTTGGGGGCATGCAAGTACGATATACAGAAGGAGTGAA
CTCATTAGGGCAGATGACCAATGAGTTTAGGAAAGAAGAGTCCAGGGCAGGGTACATCTACACCACCCGC
CCAGCCCTGGGTGAGTCCAGCCACGTTCACCTCATTATAGTTGCCTCTCTCCAGTCCTACCTTGACGGGA
AGCACAAGCAGAAACTGGGACAGGAGCCCCAGGAGACCAAATCTTCATGGTCCCTCTGGGAGGATGGGTG
GGGAGAGCTGTGGCAGAGGCCTCAGGAGGGGCCCTGCTGCTCAGTGGTGACAGATAGGGGTGAGAAAGCA
GACAGAGTCATTCCGTCAGCATTCTGGGTCTGTTTGGTACTTCTTCTCACGCTAAGGTGGCGGTGTGATA
TGCACAATGGCTAAAAAGCAGGGAGAGCTGGAAAGAAACAAGGACAGAGACAGAGGCCAAGTCAACCAGA
CCAATTCCCAGAGGAAGCAAAGAAACCATTACAGAGACTACAAGGGGGAAGGGAAGGAGAGATGAATTAG
CTTCCCCTGTAAACCTTAGAACCCAGCTGTTGCCAGGGCAACGGGGCAATACCTGTCTCTTCAGAGGAGA
TGAAGTTGCCAGGGTAACTACATCCTGTCTTTCTCAAGGACCATCCCAGAATGTGGCACCCACTAGCCGT
TACCATAGCAACTGCCTCTTTGCCCCACTTAATCCCATCCCGTCTGTTAAAAGGGCCCTATAGTTGGAGG
TGGGGGAGGTAGGAAGAGCGATGATCACTTGTGGACTAAGTTTGTTCGCATCCCCTTCTCCAACCCCCTC
AGTACATCACCCTGGGGGAACAGGGTCCACTTGCTCCTGGGCCCACACAGTCCTGCAGTATTGTGTATAT
AAGGCCAGGGCAAAGAGGAGCAGGTTTTAAAGTGAAAGGCAGGCAGGTGTTGGGGAGGCAGTTACCGGGG
CAACGGGAACAGGGCGTTTCGGAGGTGGTTGCCATGGGGACCTGGATGCTGACGAAGGCTCGCGAGGCTG
TGAGCAGCCACAGTGCCCTGCTCAGAAGCCCCAAGCTCGTCAGTCAAGCCGGTTCTCCGTTTGCACTCAG
GAGCACGGGCAGGCGAGTGGCCCCTAGTTCTGGGGGCAGCGGGGGATCCCCGGGTACCGGTGCCACCATG
GACTATGGCGGCGCTTTGTCTGCCGTCGGACGCGAACTTTTGTTCGTTACTAATCCTGTGGTGGTGAACG
GGTCCGTCCTGGTCCCTGAGGATCAATGTTACTGTGCCGGATGGATTGAATCTCGCGGCACGAACGGCGC
TCAGACCGCGTCAAATGTCCTGCAGTGGCTTGCAGCAGGATTCAGCATTTTGCTGCTGATGTTCTATGCC
TACCAAACCTGGAAATCTACATGCGGCTGGGAGGAGATCTATGTGTGCGCCATTGAAATGGTTAAGGTGA
TTCTCGAGTTCTTTTTTGAGTTTAAGAATCCCTCTATGCTCTACCTTGCCACAGGACACCGGGTGCAGTG
GCTGCGCTATGCAGAGTGGCTGCTCACTACTCCTGTCATCCTTATCCACCTGAGCAACCTCACCGGCCTG
AGCAACGACTACAGCAGGAGAACCATGGGACTCCTTGTCTCAGACATCGGGACTATCGTGTGGGGGGCTA
CCAGCGCCATGGCAACCGGCTATGTTAAAGTCATCTTCTTTTGTCTTGGATTGTGCTATGGCGCGAACAC
ATTTTTTCACGCCGCCAAAGCATATATCGAGGGTTATCATACTGTGCCAAAGGGTCGGTGCCGCCAGGTC
GTGACCGGCATGGCATGGCTGTTTTTCGTGAGCTGGGGTATGTTCCCAATTCTCTTCATTTTGGGGCCCG
AAGGTTTTGGCGTCCTGAGCGTCTATGGCTCCACCGTAGGTCACACGATTATTGATCTGATGAGTAAAAA
TTGTTGGGGGTTGTTGGGACACTACCTGCGCGTCCTGATCCACGAGCACATATTGATTCACGGAGATATC
CGCAAAACCACCAAACTGAACATCGGCGGAACGGAGATCGAGGTCGAGACTCTCGTCGAAGACGAAGCCG
AGGCCGGAGCCGTGCCAGCGGCCGCCACCATGGTGAGCAAGGGCGAGGAGCTGTTCACCGGGGTGGTGCC
CATCCTGGTCGAGCTGGACGGCGACGTAAACGGCCACAAGTTCAGCGTGTCCGGCGAGGGCGAGGGCGAT
GCCACCTACGGCAAGCTGACCCTGAAGTTCATCTGCACCACCGGCAAGCTGCCCGTGCCCTGGCCCACCC
TCGTGACCACCTTCGGCTACGGCCTGCAGTGCTTCGCCCGCTACCCCGACCACATGAAGCAGCACGACTT
CTTCAAGTCCGCCATGCCCGAAGGCTACGTCCAGGAGCGCACCATCTTCTTCAAGGACGACGGCAACTAC
AAGACCCGCGCCGAGGTGAAGTTCGAGGGCGACACCCTGGTGAACCGCATCGAGCTGAAGGGCATCGACT
TCAAGGAGGACGGCAACATCCTGGGGCACAAGCTGGAGTACAACTACAACAGCCACAACGTCTATATCAT
GGCCGACAAGCAGAAGAACGGCATCAAGGTGAACTTCAAGATCCGCCACAACATCGAGGACGGCAGCGTG
CAGCTCGCCGACCACTACCAGCAGAACACCCCCATCGGCGACGGCCCCGTGCTGCTGCCCGACAACCACT
ACCTGAGCTACCAGTCCGCCCTGAGCAAAGACCCCAACGAGAAGCGCGATCACATGGTCCTGCTGGAGTT
CGTGACCGCCGCCGGGATCACTCTCGGCATGGACGAGCTGTACAAGTAAGAATTCGATATCAAGCTTATC
GATAATCAACCTCTGGATTACAAAATTTGTGAAAGATTGACTGGTATTCTTAACTATGTTGCTCCTTTTA
CGCTATGTGGATACGCTGCTTTAATGCCTTTGTATCATGCTATTGCTTCCCGTATGGCTTTCATTTTCTC
CTCCTTGTATAAATCCTGGTTGCTGTCTCTTTATGAGGAGTTGTGGCCCGTTGTCAGGCAACGTGGCGTG
GTGTGCACTGTGTTTGCTGACGCAACCCCCACTGGTTGGGGCATTGCCACCACCTGTCAGCTCCTTTCCG
GGACTTTCGCTTTCCCCCTCCCTATTGCCACGGCGGAACTCATCGCCGCCTGCCTTGCCCGCTGCTGGAC
AGGGGCTCGGCTGTTGGGCACTGACAATTCCGTGGTGTTGTCGGGGAAATCATCGTCCTTTCCTTGGCTG
CTCGCCTGTGTTGCCACCTGGATTCTGCGCGGGACGTCCTTCTGCTACGTCCCTTCGGCCCTCAATCCAG
CGGACCTTCCTTCCCGCGGCCTGCTGCCGGCTCTGCGGCCTCTTCCGCGTCTTCGCCTTCGCCCTCAGAC
GAGTCGGATCTCCCTTTGGGCCGCCTCCCCGCATCGATACCGTCGACCTCGAGACCTAGAAAAACATGGA
GCAATCACAAGTAGCAATACAGCAGCTACCAATGCTGATTGTGCCTGGCTAGAAGCACAAGAGGAGGAGG
AGGTGGGTTTTCCAGTCACACCTCAGGTACCTTTAAGACCAATGACTTACAAGGCAGCTGTAGATCTTAG
CCACTTTTTAAAAGAAAAGGGGGGACTGGAAGGGCTAATTCACTCCCAACGAAGACAAGATATCCTTGAT
CTGTGGATCTACCACACACAAGGCTACTTCCCTGATTGGCAGAACTACACACCAGGGCCAGGGATCAGAT
ATCCACTGACCTTTGGATGGTGCTACAAGCTAGTACCAGTTGAGCAAGAGAAGGTAGAAGAAGCCAATGA
AGGAGAGAACACCCGCTTGTTACACCCTGTGAGCCTGCATGGGATGGATGACCCGGAGAGAGAAGTATTA
GAGTGGAGGTTTGACAGCCGCCTAGCATTTCATCACATGGCCCGAGAGCTGCATCCGGACTGTACTGGGT
CTCTCTGGTTAGACCAGATCTGAGCCTGGGAGCTCTCTGGCTAACTAGGGAACCCACTGCTTAAGCCTCA
ATAAAGCTTGCCTTGAGTGCTTCAAGTAGTGTGTGCCCGTCTGTTGTGTGACTCTGGTAACTAGAGATCC
CTCAGACCCTTTTAGTCAGTGTGGAAAATCTCTAGCAGGGCCCGTTTAAACCCGCTGATCAGCCTCGACT
GTGCCTTCTAGTTGCCAGCCATCTGTTGTTTGCCCCTCCCCCGTGCCTTCCTTGACCCTGGAAGGTGCCA
CTCCCACTGTCCTTTCCTAATAAAATGAGGAAATTGCATCGCATTGTCTGAGTAGGTGTCATTCTATTCT
GGGGGGTGGGGTGGGGCAGGACAGCAAGGGGGAGGATTGGGAAGACAATAGCAGGCATGCTGGGGATGCG
GTGGGCTCTATGGCTTCTGAGGCGGAAAGAACCAGCTGGGGCTCTAGGGGGTATCCCC
[124 nt withheld, positions 7199-7322]
C
[91 nt withheld, positions 7324-7414]
A
[49 nt withheld, positions 7416-7464]
CCTTTGACGTTGGAGTCCACGTTCTTT
[37 nt withheld, positions 7492-7528]
ACCCTATCTCGGTCTATTCTTTTGATTTATAAGGGATTTTGCCGATTTCGGCCTATTGGTTAAAAAATGA
GCTGATTTAACAAAAATTTAACGCGAATTAATTCTGTGGAATGTGTGTCAGTTAGGGTGTGGAAAGTCCC
CAGGCTCCCCAGCAGGCAGAAGTATGCAAAGCATGCATCTCAATTAGTCAGCAACCAGGTGTGGAAAGTC
CCCAGGCTCCCCAGCAGGCAGAAGTATGCAAAGCATGCATCTCAATTAGTCAGCAACCATAGTCCCGCCC
CTAACTCCGCCCATCCCGCCCCTAACTCCGCCCAGTTCCGCCCATTCTCCGCCCCATGGCTGACTAATTT
TTTTTATTTATGCAGAGGCCGAGGCCGCCTCTGCCTCTGAGCTATTCCAGAAGTAGTGAGGAGGCTTTTT
TGGAGGCCTAGGCTTTTGCAAAAAGCTCCCGGGAGCTTGTATATCCATTTTCGGATCTGATCAGCACGTG
TTGACAATTAATCATCGGCATAGTATATCGGCATAGTATAATACGACAAGGTGAGGAACTAAACCATGGC
CAAGTTGACCAGTGCCGTTCCGGTGCTCACCGCGCGCGACGTCGCCGGAGCGGTCGAGTTCTGGACCGAC
CGGCTCGGGTTCTCCCGGGACTTCGTGGAGGACGACTTCGCCGGTGTGGTCCGGGACGACGTGACCCTGT
TCATCAGCGCGGTCCAGGACCAGGTGGTGCCGGACAACACCCTGGCCTGGGTGTGGGTGCGCGGCCTGGA
CGAGCTGTACGCCGAGTGGTCGGAGGTCGTGTCCACGAACTTCCGGGACGCCTCCGGGCCGGCCATGACC
GAGATCGGCGAGCAGCCGTGGGGGCGGGAGTTCGCCCTGCGCGACCCGGCCGGCAACTGCGTGCACTTCG
TGGCCGAGGAGCAGGACTGACACGTGCTACGAGATTTCGATTCCACCGCCGCCTTCTATGAAAGGTTGGG
CTTCGGAATCGTTTTCCGGGACGCCGGCTGGATGATCCTCCAGCGCGGGGATCTCATGCTGGAGTTCTTC
GCCCACCCCAACTTGTTTATTGCAGCTTATAATGGTTACAAATAAAGCAATAGCATCACAAATTTCACAA
ATAAAGCATTTTTTTCACTGCATTCTAGTTGTGGTTTGTCCAAACTCATCAATGTATCTTATCATGTCTG
TATACCGTCGACCTCTAGCTAGAGCTTGGCGTAATCATGGTCATAGCTGTTTCCTGTGTGAAATTGTTAT
CCGCTCACAATTCCACACAACATACGAGCCGGAAGCATAAAGTGTAAAGCCTGGGGTGCCTAATGAGTGA
GCTAACTCACATTAATTGCGTTGCGCTCACTGCCCGCTTTCCAGTCGGGAAACCTGTCGTGCCAGCTGCA
TTAATGAATCGGCCAACGCGCGGGGAGAGGCGGTTTGCGTATTGGGCGCTCTTCCGCTTCCTCGCTCACT
GACTCGCTGCGCTCGGTCGTTCGGCTGCGGCGAGCGGTATCAGCTCACTCAAAGGCGGTAATACGGTTAT
CCACAGAATCAGGGGATAACGCAGGAAAGAACATGTGAGCAAAAGGCCAGCAAAAGGCCAGGAACCGTAA
AAAGGCCGCGTTGCTGGCGTTTTTCCATAGGCTCCGCCCCCCTGACGAGCATCACAAAAATCGACGCTCA
AGTCAGAGGTGGCGAAACCCGACAGGACTATAAAGATACCAGGCGTTTCCCCCTGGAAGCTCCCTCGTGC
GCTCTCCTGTTCCGACCCTGCCGCTTACCGGATACCTGTCCGCCTTTCTCCCTTCGGGAAGCGTGGCGCT
TTCTCATAGCTCACGCTGTAGGTATCTCAGTTCGGTGTAGGTCGTTCGCTCCAAGCTGGGCTGTGTGCAC
GAACCCCCCGTTCAGCCCGACCGCTGCGCCTTATCCGGTAACTATCGTCTTGAGTCCAACCCGGTAAGAC
ACGACTTATCGCCACTGGCAGCAGCCACTGGTAACAGGATTAGCAGAGCGAGGTATGTAGGCGGTGCTAC
AGAGTTCTTGAAGTGGTGGCCTAACTACGGCTACACTAGAAGAACAGTATTTGGTATCTGCGCTCTGCTG
AAGCCAGTTACCTTCGGAAAAAGAGTTGGTAGCTCTTGATCCGGCAAACAAACCACCGCTGGTAGCGGTG
GTTTTTTTGTTTGCAAGCAGCAGATTACGCGCAGAAAAAAAGGATCTCAAGAAGATCCTTTGATCTTTTC
TACGGGGTCTGACGCTCAGTGGAACGAAAACTCACGTTAAGGGATTTTGGTCATGAGATTATCAAAAAGG
ATCTTCACCTAGATCCTTTTAAATTAAAAATGAAGTTTTAAATCAATCTAAAGTATATATGAGTAAACTT
GGTCTGACAGTTACCAATGCTTAATCAGTGAGGCACCTATCTCAGCGATCTGTCTATTTCGTTCATCCAT
AGTTGCCTGACTCCCCGTCGTGTAGATAACTACGATACGGGAGGGCTTACCATCTGGCCCCAGTGCTGCA
ATGATACCGCGAGACCCACGCTCACCGGCTCCAGATTTATCAGCAATAAACCAGCCAGCCGGAAGGGCCG
AGCGCAGAAGTGGTCCTGCAACTTTATCCGCCTCCATCCAGTCTATTAATTGTTGCCGGGAAGCTAGAGT
AAGTAGTTCGCCAGTTAATAGTTTGCGCAACGTTGTTGCCATTGCTACAGGCATCGTGGTGTCACGCTCG
TCGTTTGGTATGGCTTCATTCAGCTCCGGTTCCCAACGATCAAGGCGAGTTACATGATCCCCCATGTTGT
GCAAAAAAGCGGTTAGCTCCTTCGGTCCTCCGATCGTTGTCAGAAGTAAGTTGGCCGCAGTGTTATCACT
CATGGTTATGGCAGCACTGCATAATTCTCTTACTGTCATGCCATCCGTAAGATGCTTTTCTGTGACTGGT
GAGTACTCAACCAAGTCATTCTGAGAATAGTGTATGCGGCGACCGAGTTGCTCTTGCCCGGCGTCAATAC
GGGATAATACCGCGCCACATAGCAGAACTTTAAAAGTGCTCATCATTGGAAAACGTTCTTCGGGGCGAAA
ACTCTCAAGGATCTTACCGCTGTTGAGATCCAGTTCGATGTAACCCACTCGTGCACCCAACTGATCTTCA
GCATCTTTTACTTTCACCAGCGTTTCTGGGTGAGCAAAAACAGGAAGGCAAAATGCCGCAAAAAAGGGAA
TAAGGGCGACACGGAAATGTTGAATACTCATACTCTTCCTTTTTCAATATTATTGAAGCATTTATCAGGG
TTATTGTCTCATGAGCGGATACATATTTGAATGTATTTAGAAAAATAAACAAATAGGGGTTCCGCGCACA
TTTCCCCGAAAAGTGCCACCTGAC
Features (pLannotate 1.2.2; 31 found; start..end, strand, type, name):
     31..83      -  misc_feature   bom (fragment): basis of mobility region from pBR322
    238..617     +  enhancer       CMV enhancer: human cytomegalovirus immediate early enhancer
    618..817     +  promoter       CMV promoter: human cytomegalovirus (CMV) immediate early promoter
    835..1015    +  LTR            5' LTR (truncated): truncated 5' long terminal repeat (LTR) from HIV-1
   1062..1187    +  misc_feature   HIV-1 Ψ: packaging signal of human immunodeficiency virus type 1
   1171..1534    +  CDS            HIV-1 gag (fragment): gag protein from human immunodeficiency virus 1; gag
   1680..1913    +  misc_feature   RRE: The Rev response element (RRE) of HIV-1 allows for Rev-dependent mRNA export from the nucleus to the cytoplasm.
   2290..2390    +  CDS            Rev (fragment): human immunodeficiency virus 1 (HIV-1) Rev protein; rev; enhances nuclear export of unspliced and incompletely spliced viral mRNAs
   2440..2557    +  misc_feature   cPPT/CTS: central polypurine tract and central termination sequence of HIV-1
   2602..3890    +  promoter       CaMKII promoter: promoter for the mouse calcium/calmodulin-dependent kinase II α subunit
   3918..4844    +  CDS            ChR2(H134R): H134R mutant of an N-terminal fragment of channelrhodopsin-2 from the alga Chlamydomonas reinhardtii (Nagel et al., 2005) blue light-activated cation channel
   4860..5579    +  CDS            EYFP: enhanced YFP mammalian codon-optimized
   5580..5604    +  misc_feature   MCS (fragment): pBluescript multiple cloning site
   5604..6192    +  misc_feature   WPRE: woodchuck hepatitis virus posttranscriptional regulatory element
   6129..6710    +  CDS            nef (fragment): NEF_HV1H2 - Experimental evidence at protein level: Swiss-Prot protein existence level 1. Extracellular Nef protein targets CD4(+) T-lymphocytes for apoptosis by interacting with CXCR4 surface receptors. From Human immunodeficiency virus type 1 group M subtype B (isolate HXB2) (HIV-1).
   6717..6897    +  LTR            5' LTR (truncated): truncated 5' long terminal repeat (LTR) from HIV-1
   6929..7153    +  polyA_signal   bGH poly(A) signal: bovine growth hormone polyadenylation signal
   7157..7178    +  promoter       SV40 promoter (fragment): SV40 enhancer and early promoter
   7199..7627    +  rep_origin     f1 ori (sequence partly withheld): f1 bacteriophage origin of replication; arrow indicates direction of (+) strand synthesis
   7641..7970    +  promoter       SV40 promoter: SV40 enhancer and early promoter
   8018..8065    +  promoter       EM7 promoter: synthetic bacterial promoter&nbsp
   8084..8458    +  CDS            BleoR: antibiotic-binding protein; Sh ble from Streptoalloteichus hindustanus; confers resistance to bleomycin, phleomycin, and Zeocin™
   8468..8593    +  CDS            ble (fragment): BLE_KLEPN - Experimental evidence at protein level: Swiss-Prot protein existence level 1. Binding protein with a strong affinity to the bleomycin family of antibiotics. Binds to CL990; an antimitotic-antibiotic compound. From Klebsiella pneumoniae.
   8588..8709    +  polyA_signal   SV40 poly(A) signal: SV40 polyadenylation signal
   8780..8802    -  protein_bind   lac operator (fragment): The lac repressor binds to the lac operator to inhibit transcription in E. coli. This inhibition can be relieved by adding lactose or isopropyl-β-D-thiogalactopyranoside (IPTG). lac repressor encoded by lacI
   8806..8836    -  promoter       lac promoter: promoter for the E. coli lac operon
   8851..8872    -  protein_bind   CAP binding site: CAP binding activates transcription in the presence of cAMP. E. coli catabolite activator protein
   8885..8977    -  CDS            lacI (fragment): lac repressor; lacI; The lac repressor binds to the lac operator to inhibit transcription in E. coli. This inhibition can be relieved by adding lactose or isopropyl-β-D-thiogalactopyranoside (IPTG).
   9160..9748    -  rep_origin     ori: high-copy-number ColE1/pMB1/pBR322/pUC origin of replication
   9919..10779   -  CDS            AmpR: β-lactamase; bla; confers resistance to ampicillin, carbenicillin, and related antibiotics
  10780..10884   -  promoter       AmpR promoter: bla
