[The description below was written by a language model from this plasmid's Addgene catalogue record and pLannotate feature annotations shown in this document.]
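Description:
pLenti-CaMKIIa-hChR2(C128T)-EYFP-WPRE is an HIV-1-based lentiviral transfer plasmid for expressing a step-function opsin in mammalian neurons. It is maintained in E. coli as a high-copy plasmid through a ColE1/pUC-type origin with ampicillin selection. An f1 origin is also present, and the backbone carries an SV40/EM7-driven BleoR cassette that could provide Zeocin selection. Viral genomic RNA is transcribed from a CMV enhancer/promoter fused to a truncated 5' LTR, an arrangement that typically makes genome production Tat-independent. The transcript contains the Ψ packaging signal with a partial gag sequence, the RRE for Rev-dependent nuclear export, and the cPPT/CTS element, which aids nuclear import of the reverse-transcribed genome. It ends at a truncated 3' LTR followed by a bGH polyadenylation signal. Packaging functions must be supplied in trans.

The internal expression cassette uses the mouse CaMKIIα promoter, commonly used to bias expression toward excitatory neurons. This promoter drives a channelrhodopsin-2 fragment from Chlamydomonas reinhardtii fused at its C terminus to EYFP, with a downstream WPRE to enhance transcript stability and expression. According to the catalogue record, the opsin carries a cysteine-to-threonine substitution at position 128. The automated annotation labels this coding region as ChR2(H134R), which probably reflects the closest database match rather than the actual variant, although the table alone cannot settle this. The C128T mutation yields a step-function opsin, used for bi-stable optogenetic excitation in which light can switch neurons between sustained activity states. The EYFP fusion allows expressing cells to be identified by fluorescence.
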