Addgene plasmid #20295: pLenti-CaMKIIa-hChR2(C128T)-EYFP-WPRE
Purpose: Lentiviral expression of ChR2 (C128T) Step Function Opsin (SFO) fused to EYFP, for bi-stable optogenetic excitation
Depositing lab: Karl Deisseroth. Depositing organization: Stanford University. Publication: Bi-stable neural state switches. Berndt A, Yizhar O, Gunaydin LA, Hegemann P, Deisseroth K. Nat Neurosci. 2009 Feb . 12(2):229-34. 10.1038/nn.2247 PubMed 19079251.
Backbone
  Vector backbone: pLenti-CaMKIIa
  Backbone size w/o insert (bp): 9250
  Vector type: Mammalian Expression, Lentiviral
Growth in bacteria
  Bacterial resistance: Ampicillin, 100 μg/mL
  Growth temperature: 37°C
  Growth strain: Stbl3
  Copy number: High Copy
Gene/Insert
  Gene/Insert name: channelrhodopsin-2 (alt names: ChR2(C128T); cop4; channelopsin-2)
  Species: C. reinhardtii
  Insert size (bp): 1662
  Mutation: changed Cysteine 128 to Threonine
  Tag / fusion protein: EYFP (C terminal on insert)
  Cloning method: Restriction Enzyme; 5′ cloning site AgeI (unknown if destroyed); 3′ cloning site EcoRI (unknown if destroyed)
  Sequencing primers: 5′ n/a
Terms and licenses: Academic/Nonprofit Terms; Industry Terms: Not Available to Industry
Depositor comments: Please see http://www.optogenetics.org for additional information.
How to cite: pLenti-CaMKIIa-hChR2(C128T)-EYFP-WPRE was a gift from Karl Deisseroth (Addgene plasmid # 20295 ; http://n2t.net/addgene:20295 ; RRID:Addgene_20295)
