>Addgene plasmid #20295 | pLenti-CaMKIIa-hChR2(C128T)-EYFP-WPRE | addgene partial sequence | sequence record 26145 | EGFP-N 5'-CGTCGCCGTCCAGCTCGACCAG-3'
CCGGGTANGCTCTCGCCCTGCTCACCATGGTGGCGGCCGCTGGCACGGCTCCGGCCTCGGCTTCGTCTTC
GACGAGAGTCTCGACCTCGATCTCCGTTCCGCCGATGTTCAGTTTGGTGGTTTTGCGGATATCTCCGTGA
ATCAATATGTGCTCGTGGATCAGGACGCGCAGGTAGTGTCCCAACAACCCCCAACAATTTTTACTCATCA
GATCAATAATCGTGTGACCTACGGTGGAGCCATAGACGCTCAGGACGCCAAAACCTTCGGGCCCCAAAAT
GAAGAGAATTGGGAACATACCCCAGCTCACGAAAAACAGCCATGCCATGCCGGTCACGACCTGGCGGCAC
CGACCCTTTGGCACAGTATGATAACCCTCGATATATGCTTTGGCGGCGTGAAAAAATGTGTTCGCGCCAT
AGCACAATCCAAGACAAAAGAAGATGACTTTAACATAGCCGGTTGCCATGGCGCTGGTAGCCCCCCACAC
GATAGTCCCGATGTCTGAGACAAGGAGTCCCATGGTTCTCCTGCTGTAGTCGTTGCTCAGGCCGGTGAGG
TTGCTCAGGTGGATAAGGATGACAGGAGTAGTGAGCAGCCACTCTGCATAGCGCAGCCACTGCACCCGGT
GTCCTGTGGCAAGGTAGAGCATAGAGGGATTCTTAAACTCAAAAAAGAACTCGAGAATCACCTTAACCAT
TTCAATGGCGCACACATAGATCTCCTCCCAGCCGCATGTAGATTTCCAGGTTTGGTAGGCATAGAACATC
AGCAGCAAATGCTGATCCTGCTGCAGCACTGCAGAATTGANCGGTCTGACGCGTCTGCGCGAGATCATCA
TCGGAAGTACATGACTAGGACAGACGACCGTCCACCAGATATACACAAG
